>Addgene plasmid #228193 | pGH020 sgControl (GEA) | addgene full sequence | sequence record 459274 | Addgene NGS Result
GTCGACGGATCGGGAGATCTCCCGATCCCCTATGGTGCACTCTCAGTACAATCTGCTCTGATGCCGCATA
GTTAAGCCAGTATCTGCTCCCTGCTTGTGTGTTGGAGGTCGCTGAGTAGTGCGCGAGCAAAATTTAAGCT
ACAACAAGGCAAGGCTTGACCGACAATTGCATGAAGAATCTGCTTAGGGTTAGGCGTTTTGCGCTGCTTC
GCGATGTACGGGCCAGATATACGCGTTGACATTGATTATTGACTAGTTATTAATAGTAATCAATTACGGG
GTCATTAGTTCATAGCCCATATATGGAGTTCCGCGTTACATAACTTACGGTAAATGGCCCGCCTGGCTGA
CCGCCCAACGACCCCCGCCCATTGACGTCAATAATGACGTATGTTCCCATAGTAACGCCAATAGGGACTT
TCCATTGACGTCAATGGGTGGAGTATTTACGGTAAACTGCCCACTTGGCAGTACATCAAGTGTATCATAT
GCCAAGTACGCCCCCTATTGACGTCAATGACGGTAAATGGCCCGCCTGGCATTATGCCCAGTACATGACC
TTATGGGACTTTCCTACTTGGCAGTACATCTACGTATTAGTCATCGCTATTACCATGGTGATGCGGTTTT
GGCAGTACATCAATGGGCGTGGATAGCGGTTTGACTCACGGGGATTTCCAAGTCTCCACCCCATTGACGT
CAATGGGAGTTTGTTTTGGCACCAAAATCAACGGGACTTTCCAAAATGTCGTAACAACTCCGCCCCATTG
ACGCAAATGGGCGGTAGGCGTGTACGGTGGGAGGTCTATATAAGCAGCGCGTTTTGCCTGTACTGGGTCT
CTCTGGTTAGACCAGATCTGAGCCTGGGAGCTCTCTGGCTAACTAGGGAACCCACTGCTTAAGCCTCAAT
AAAGCTTGCCTTGAGTGCTTCAAGTAGTGTGTGCCCGTCTGTTGTGTGACTCTGGTAACTAGAGATCCCT
CAGACCCTTTTAGTCAGTGTGGAAAATCTCTAGCAGTGGCGCCCGAACAGGGACTTGAAAGCGAAAGGGA
AACCAGAGGAGCTCTCTCGACGCAGGACTCGGCTTGCTGAAGCGCGCACGGCAAGAGGCGAGGGGCGGCG
ACTGGTGAGTACGCCAAAAATTTTGACTAGCGGAGGCTAGAAGGAGAGAGATGGGTGCGAGAGCGTCAGT
ATTAAGCGGGGGAGAATTAGATCGCGATGGGAAAAAATTCGGTTAAGGCCAGGGGGAAAGAAAAAATATA
AATTAAAACATATAGTATGGGCAAGCAGGGAGCTAGAACGATTCGCAGTTAATCCTGGCCTGTTAGAAAC
ATCAGAAGGCTGTAGACAAATACTGGGACAGCTACAACCATCCCTTCAGACAGGATCAGAAGAACTTAGA
TCATTATATAATACAGTAGCAACCCTCTATTGTGTGCATCAAAGGATAGAGATAAAAGACACCAAGGAAG
CTTTAGACAAGATAGAGGAAGAGCAAAACAAAAGTAAGACCACCGCACAGCAAGCGGCCGGCCGCTGATC
TTCAGACCTGGAGGAGGAGATATGAGGGACAATTGGAGAAGTGAATTATATAAATATAAAGTAGTAAAAA
TTGAACCATTAGGAGTAGCACCCACCAAGGCAAAGAGAAGAGTGGTGCAGAGAGAAAAAAGAGCAGTGGG
AATAGGAGCTTTGTTCCTTGGGTTCTTGGGAGCAGCAGGAAGCACTATGGGCGCAGCGTCAATGACGCTG
ACGGTACAGGCCAGACAATTATTGTCTGGTATAGTGCAGCAGCAGAACAATTTGCTGAGGGCTATTGAGG
CGCAACAGCATCTGTTGCAACTCACAGTCTGGGGCATCAAGCAGCTCCAGGCAAGAATCCTGGCTGTGGA
AAGATACCTAAAGGATCAACAGCTCCTGGGGATTTGGGGTTGCTCTGGAAAACTCATTTGCACCACTGCT
GTGCCTTGGAATGCTAGTTGGAGTAATAAATCTCTGGAACAGATTTGGAATCACACGACCTGGATGGAGT
GGGACAGAGAAATTAACAATTACACAAGCTTAATACACTCCTTAATTGAAGAATCGCAAAACCAGCAAGA
AAAGAATGAACAAGAATTATTGGAATTAGATAAATGGGCAAGTTTGTGGAATTGGTTTAACATAACAAAT
TGGCTGTGGTATATAAAATTATTCATAATGATAGTAGGAGGCTTGGTAGGTTTAAGAATAGTTTTTGCTG
TACTTTCTATAGTGAATAGAGTTAGGCAGGGATATTCACCATTATCGTTTCAGACCCACCTCCCAACCCC
GAGGGGACCCGACAGGCCCGAAGGAATAGAAGAAGAAGGTGGAGAGAGAGACAGAGACAGATCCATTCGA
TTAGTGAACGGATCGGCACTGCGTGCGCCAATTCTGCAGACAAATGGCAGTATTCATCCACAATTTTAAA
AGAAAAGGGGGGATTGGGGGGTACAGTGCAGGGGAAAGAATAGTAGACATAATAGCAACAGACATACAAA
CTAAAGAATTACAAAAACAAATTACAAAAATTCAAAATTTTCGGGTTTATTACAGGGACAGCAGAGATCC
AGTTTGGTTAGTACCGGGCCCGCTCTCGAGGCGGCCGCGAGGGCCTATTTCCCATGATTCCTTCATATTT
GCATATACGATACAAGGCTGTTAGAGAGATAATTGGAATTAATTTGACTGTAAACACAAAGATATTAGTA
CAAAATACGTGACGTAGAAAGTAATAATTTCTTGGGTAGTTTGCAGTTTTAAAATTATGTTTTAAAATGG
ACTATCATATGCTTACCGTAACTTGAAAGTATTTCGATTTCTTGGCTTTATATATCTTGTGGAAAGGACG
AAACACCGACCATGGAACTCACAAAAAGTTTAAGAGCTAAGCTGGAAACAGCATAGCAAGTTTAAATAAG
GCTAGTCCGTTATCAACTTGAAAAAGTGGCACCGAGTCGGTGCTTTTTTTCCTAGGGGATCCATTATCTA
GAGCGTGGATAACCGTATTACCGCCATGCATGTGCCCGTCAGTGGGCAGAGCGCACATCGCCCACAGTCC
CCGAGAAGTTGGGGGGAGGGGTCGGCAATTGAACCGGTGCCTAGAGAAGGTGGCGCGGGGTAAACTGGGA
AAGTGATGTCGTGTACTGGCTCCGCCTTTTTCCCGAGGGTGGGGGAGAACCGTATATAAGTGCAGTAGTC
GCCGTGAACGTTCTTTTTCGCAACGGGTTTGCCGCCAGAACACAGGTAAGTGCCGTGTGTGGTTCCCGCG
GGCCTGGCCTCTTTACGGGTTATGGCCCTTGCGTGCCTTGAATTACTTCCACCTGGCTGCAGTACGTGAT
TCTTGATCCCGAGCTTCGGGTTGGAAGTGGGTGGGAGAGTTCGAGGCCTTGCGCTTAAGGAGCCCCTTCG
CCTCGTGCTTGAGTTGAGGCCTGGCCTGGGCGCTGGGGCCGCCGCGTGCGAATCTGGTGGCACCTTCGCG
CCTGTCTCGCTGCTTTCGATAAGTCTCTAGCCATTTAAAATTTTTGATGACCTGCTGCGACGCTTTTTTT
CTGGCAAGATAGTCTTGTAAATGCGGGCCAAGATCTGCACACTGGTATTTCGGTTTTTGGGGCCGCGGGC
GGCGACGGGGCCCGTGCGTCCCAGCGCACATGTTCGGCGAGGCGGGGCCTGCGAGCGCGGCCACCGAGAA
TCGGACGGGGGTAGTCTCAAGCTGGCCGGCCTGCTCTGGTGCCTGGCCTCGCGCCGCCGTGTATCGCCCC
GCCCTGGGCGGCAAGGCTGGCCCGGTCGGCACCAGTTGCGTGAGCGGAAAGATGGCCGCTTCCCGGCCCT
GCTGCAGGGAGCTCAAAATGGAGGACGCGGCGCTCGGGAGAGCGGGCGGGTGAGTCACCCACACAAAGGA
AAAGGGCCTTTCCGTCCTCAGCCGTCGCTTCATGTGACTCCACGGAGTACCGGGCGCCGTCCAGGCACCT
CGATTAGTTCTCGCGCTTTTGGAGTACGTCGTCTTTAGGTTGGGGGGAGGGGTTTTATGCGATGGAGTTT
CCCCACACTGAGTGGGTGGAGACTGAAGTTAGGCCAGCTTGGCACTTGATGTAATTCTCCTTGGAATTTG
CCCTTTTTGAGTTTGGATCTTGGTTCATTCTCAAGCCTCAGACAGTGGTTCAAAGTTTTTTTCTTCCATT
TCAGGTGTCGTGAGCTAGCCCACCATGATTGAACAAGATGGATTGCACGCAGGTTCTCCGGCCGCTTGGG
TGGAGAGGCTATTCGGCTATGACTGGGCACAACAGACAATCGGCTGCTCTGATGCCGCCGTGTTCCGGCT
GTCAGCGCAGGGGCGCCCGGTTCTTTTTGTCAAGACCGACCTGTCCGGTGCCCTGAATGAACTGCAGGAC
GAGGCAGCGCGGCTATCGTGGCTGGCCACGACGGGCGTTCCTTGCGCAGCTGTGCTCGACGTTGTCACTG
AAGCGGGAAGGGACTGGCTGCTATTGGGCGAAGTGCCGGGGCAGGATCTCCTGTCATCTCACCTTGCTCC
TGCCGAGAAAGTATCCATCATGGCTGATGCAATGCGGCGGCTGCATACGCTTGATCCGGCTACCTGCCCA
TTCGACCACCAAGCGAAACATCGCATCGAGCGAGCACGTACTCGGATGGAAGCCGGTCTTGTCGATCAGG
ATGATCTGGACGAAGAGCATCAGGGGCTCGCGCCAGCCGAACTGTTCGCCAGGCTCAAGGCGCGCATGCC
CGACGGCGAGGATCTCGTCGTGACCCATGGCGATGCCTGCTTGCCGAATATCATGGTGGAAAATGGCCGC
TTTTCTGGATTCATCGACTGTGGCCGGCTGGGTGTGGCGGACCGCTATCAGGACATAGCGTTGGCTACCC
GTGATATTGCTGAAGAGCTTGGCGGCGAATGGGCTGACCGCTTCCTCGTGCTTTACGGTATCGCCGCTCC
CGATTCGCAGCGCATCGCCTTCTATCGCCTTCTTGACGAGTTCTTCGGATCGGGAGAGGGCAGAGGAAGT
CTGCTAACATGCGGTGACGTCGAGGAGAATCCTGGCCCACCGGTCGCCACCATGGTGAGCAAGGGCGAGG
AGCTGTTCACCGGGGTGGTGCCCATCCTGGTCGAGCTGGACGGCGACGTAAACGGCCACAAGTTCAGCGT
GTCTGGCGAGGGCGAGGGCGATGCCACCTACGGCAAGCTGACCCTGAAGTTCATCTGCACCACCGGCAAG
CTGCCCGTGCCCTGGCCCACCCTCGTGACCACCCTGACCTACGGCGTGCAGTGCTTCAGCCGCTACCCCG
ACCACATGAAGCAGCACGACTTCTTCAAGTCCGCCATGCCCGAAGGCTACGTCCAGGAGCGCACCATCTT
CTTCAAGGACGACGGCAACTACAAGACCCGCGCCGAGGTGAAGTTCGAGGGCGACACCCTGGTGAACCGC
ATCGAGCTGAAGGGCATCGACTTCAAGGAGGACGGCAACATCCTGGGGCACAAGCTGGAGTACAACTACA
ACAGCCACAACGTCTATATCATGGCCGACAAGCAGAAGAACGGCATCAAGGCGAACTTCAAGATCCGCCA
CAACATCGAGGACGGCAGCGTGCAGCTCGCCGACCACTACCAGCAGAACACCCCCATCGGCGACGGCCCC
GTGCTGCTGCCCGACAACCACTACCTGAGCACCCAGTCCGCCCTGAGCAAAGACCCCAACGAGAAGCGCG
ATCACATGGTCCTGCTGGAGTTCGTGACCGCCGCCGGGATCACTCTCGGCATGGACGAGCTGTACAAGTA
ATAAGAATTCGTCGAGGGACCTAATAACTTCGTATAGCATACATTATACGAAGTTATACATGTTTAAGGG
TTCCGGTTCCACTAGGTACAATTCGATATCAAGCTTATCGATAATCAACCTCTGGATTACAAAATTTGTG
AAAGATTGACTGGTATTCTTAACTATGTTGCTCCTTTTACGCTATGTGGATACGCTGCTTTAATGCCTTT
GTATCATGCTATTGCTTCCCGTATGGCTTTCATTTTCTCCTCCTTGTATAAATCCTGGTTGCTGTCTCTT
TATGAGGAGTTGTGGCCCGTTGTCAGGCAACGTGGCGTGGTGTGCACTGTGTTTGCTGACGCAACCCCCA
CTGGTTGGGGCATTGCCACCACCTGTCAGCTCCTTTCCGGGACTTTCGCTTTCCCCCTCCCTATTGCCAC
GGCGGAACTCATCGCCGCCTGCCTTGCCCGCTGCTGGACAGGGGCTCGGCTGTTGGGCACTGACAATTCC
GTGGTGTTGTCGGGGAAATCATCGTCCTTTCCTTGGCTGCTCGCCTGTGTTGCCACCTGGATTCTGCGCG
GGACGTCCTTCTGCTACGTCCCTTCGGCCCTCAATCCAGCGGACCTTCCTTCCCGCGGCCTGCTGCCGGC
TCTGCGGCCTCTTCCGCGACTTCGCCTTCGCCCTCAGACGAGTCGGATCTCCCTTTGGGCCGCCTCCCCG
CATCGATACCGTCGACCTCGATCGAGACCTAGAAAAACATGGAGCAATCACAAGTAGCAATACAGCAGCT
ACCAATGCTGATTGTGCCTGGCTAGAAGCACAAGAGGAGGAGGAGGTGGGTTTTCCAGTCACACCTCAGG
TACCTTTAAGACCAATGACTTACAAGGCAGCTGTAGATCTTAGCCACTTTTTAAAAGAAAAGGGGGGACT
GGAAGGGCTAATTCACTCCCAACGAAGTCAAGATATCCTTGATCTGTGGATCTACCACACACAAGGCTAC
TTCCCTGATTGGCAGAACTACACACCAGGGCCAGGGATCAGATATCCACTGACCTTTGGATGGTGCTACA
AGCTAGTACCAGTTGAGCAAGAGAAGGTAGAAGAAGCCAATGAAGGAGAGAACACCCGCTTGTTACACCC
TGTGAGCCTGCATGGGATGGATGACCCGGAGAGAGAAGTATTAGAGTGGAGGTTTGACAGCCGCCTAGCA
TTTCATCACATGGCCCGAGAGCTGCATCCGGACTGTACTGGGTCTCTCTGGTTAGACCAGATCTGAGCCT
GGGAGCTCTCTGGCTAACTAGGGAACCCACTGCTTAAGCCTCAATAAAGCTTGCCTTGAGTGCTTCAAGT
AGTGTGTGCCCGTCTGTTGTGTGACTCTGGTAACTAGAGATCCCTCAGACCCTTTTAGTCAGTGTGGAAA
ATCTCTAGCAGCATGTGAGCAAAAGGCCAGCAAAAGGCCAGGAACCGTAAAAAGGCCGCGTTGCTGGCGT
TTTTCCATAGGCTCCGCCCCCCTGACGAGCATCACAAAAATCGACGCTCAAGTCAGAGGTGGCGAAACCC
GACAGGACTATAAAGATACCAGGCGTTTCCCCCTGGAAGCTCCCTCGTGCGCTCTCCTGTTCCGACCCTG
CCGCTTACCGGATACCTGTCCGCCTTTCTCCCTTCGGGAAGCGTGGCGCTTTCTCATAGCTCACGCTGTA
GGTATCTCAGTTCGGTGTAGGTCGTTCGCTCCAAGCTGGGCTGTGTGCACGAACCCCCCGTTCAGCCCGA
CCGCTGCGCCTTATCCGGTAACTATCGTCTTGAGTCCAACCCGGTAAGACACGACTTATCGCCACTGGCA
GCAGCCACTGGTAACAGGATTAGCAGAGCGAGGTATGTAGGCGGTGCTACAGAGTTCTTGAAGTGGTGGC
CTAACTACGGCTACACTAGAAGAACAGTATTTGGTATCTGCGCTCTGCTGAAGCCAGTTACCTTCGGAAA
AAGAGTTGGTAGCTCTTGATCCGGCAAACAAACCACCGCTGGTAGCGGTGGTTTTTTTGTTTGCAAGCAG
CAGATTACGCGCAGAAAAAAAGGATCTCAAGAAGATCCTTTGATCTTTTCTACGGGGTCTGACGCTCGTG
GAACGAAAACTCACGTTAAGGGATTTTGGTCATGAGATTATCAAAAAGGATCTTCACCTAGATCCTTTTA
AATTAAAAATGAAGTTTTAAATCAATCTAAAGTATATATGAGTAAACTTGGTCTGACAGTTACCAATGCT
TAATCAGTGAGGCACCTATCTCAGCGATCTGTCTATTTCGTTCATCCATAGTTGCCTGACTCCCCGTCGT
GTAGATAACTACGATACGGGAGGGCTTACCATCTGGCCCCAGTGCTGCAATGATACCGCGAGACCCACGC
TCACCGGCTCCAGATTTATCAGCAATAAACCAGCCAGCCGGAAGGGCCGAGCGCAGAAGTGGTCCTGCAA
CTTTATCCGCCTCCATCCAGTCTATTAATTGTTGCCGGGAAGCTAGAGTAAGTAGTTCGCCAGTTAATAG
TTTGCGCAACGTTGTTGCCATTGCTACAGGCATCGTGGTGTCACGCTCGTCGTTTGGTATGGCTTCATTC
AGCTCCGGTTCCCAACGATCAAGGCGAGTTACATGATCCCCCATGTTGTGCAAAAAAGCGGTTAGCTCCT
TCGGTCCTCCGATCGTTGTCAGAAGTAAGTTGGCCGCAGTGTTATCACTCATGGTTATGGCAGCACTGCA
TAATTCTCTTACTGTCATGCCATCCGTAAGATGCTTTTCTGTGACTGGTGAGTACTCAACCAAGTCATTC
TGAGAATAGTGTATGCGGCGACCGAGTTGCTCTTGCCCGGCGTCAATACGGGATAATACCGCGCCACATA
GCAGAACTTTAAAAGTGCTCATCATTGGAAAACGTTCTTCGGGGCGAAAACTCTCAAGGATCTTACCGCT
GTTGAGATCCAGTTCGATGTAACCCACTCGTGCACCCAACTGATCTTCAGCATCTTTTACTTTCACCAGC
GTTTCTGGGTGAGCAAAAACAGGAAGGCAAAATGCCGCAAAAAAGGGAATAAGGGCGACACGGAAATGTT
GAATACTCATACTCTTCCTTTTTCAATATTATTGAAGCATTTATCAGGGTTATTGTCTCATGAGCGGATA
CATATTTGAATGTATTTAGAAAAATAAACAAATAGGGGTTCCGCGCACATTTCCCCGAAAAGTGCCACCT
GAC
Features (pLannotate 1.2.2; 23 found; start..end, strand, type, name):
     31..83      -  misc_feature   bom (fragment): basis of mobility region from pBR322
    238..617     +  enhancer       CMV enhancer: human cytomegalovirus immediate early enhancer
    618..817     +  promoter       CMV promoter: human cytomegalovirus (CMV) immediate early promoter
    835..1015    +  LTR            5' LTR (truncated): truncated 5' long terminal repeat (LTR) from HIV-1
   1062..1187    +  misc_feature   HIV-1 Ψ: packaging signal of human immunodeficiency virus type 1
   1171..1509    +  CDS            HIV-1 gag (fragment): gag protein from human immunodeficiency virus 1; gag
   1684..1917    +  misc_feature   RRE: The Rev response element (RRE) of HIV-1 allows for Rev-dependent mRNA export from the nucleus to the cytoplasm.
   2294..2394    +  CDS            Rev (fragment): human immunodeficiency virus 1 (HIV-1) Rev protein; rev; enhances nuclear export of unspliced and incompletely spliced viral mRNAs
   2444..2561    +  misc_feature   cPPT/CTS: central polypurine tract and central termination sequence of HIV-1
   2629..2869    +  promoter       U6 promoter: RNA polymerase III promoter for human U6 snRNA
   2916..2983    +  misc_RNA       tracrRNA (fragment): trans-activating CRISPR RNA for the Streptococcus pyogenes CRISPR/Cas9 system
   3042..4213    +  promoter       EF-1α promoter: strong constitutive promoter for human elongation factor EF-1α
   4225..5016    +  CDS            neo: KKA2_KLEPN - Also known as kan, nptII. Experimental evidence at protein level: Swiss-Prot protein existence level 1. Resistance to kanamycin, neomycin, paromomycin, ribostamycin, butirosin and gentamicin B. From Klebsiella pneumoniae.
   5092..5811    +  CDS            EGFP: the original enhanced GFP (Yang et al., 1996) mammalian codon-optimized
   5834..5867    +  protein_bind   loxP: Cre-mediated recombination occurs in the 8-bp core sequence (GCATACAT). Cre recombinase
   5900..5923    +  misc_feature   MCS (fragment): pBluescript multiple cloning site
   5923..6511    +  misc_feature   WPRE: woodchuck hepatitis virus posttranscriptional regulatory element
   6512..6531    +  misc_feature   MCS (fragment): pBluescript multiple cloning site
   6533..7033    +  CDS            nef (fragment): NEF_HV1LA - Experimental evidence at protein level: Swiss-Prot protein existence level 1. Extracellular Nef protein targets CD4(+) T-lymphocytes for apoptosis by interacting with CXCR4 surface receptors. From Human immunodeficiency virus type 1 group M subtype B (isolate Lai) (HIV-1).
   7040..7220    +  LTR            5' LTR (truncated): truncated 5' long terminal repeat (LTR) from HIV-1
   7282..7870    -  rep_origin     ori: high-copy-number ColE1/pMB1/pBR322/pUC origin of replication
   8040..8900    -  CDS            AmpR: β-lactamase; bla; confers resistance to ampicillin, carbenicillin, and related antibiotics
   8901..9005    -  promoter       AmpR promoter: bla
