[The description below was written by a language model from this plasmid's Addgene catalogue record and pLannotate feature annotations shown in this document.]
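Description:
pGH020 sgControl (GEA) is a 9,033-nt lentiviral CRISPR guide-expression plasmid built on the pGH020 backbone for delivery into mammalian cells. It is propagated in bacteria through a high-copy ColE1/pUC-type origin with ampicillin resistance (AmpR under its own bla promoter). The viral portion has a third-generation-style layout. A CMV enhancer/promoter replaces the upstream part of the 5' LTR to drive genomic RNA transcription in packaging cells. It is followed by a truncated HIV-1 5' LTR, the Ψ packaging signal with a short gag fragment, the Rev response element for Rev-dependent nuclear export, and the cPPT/CTS. A WPRE sits near the 3' end to enhance transcript expression, ahead of a nef fragment and a second truncated LTR.

The payload consists of two expression units. A human U6 RNA polymerase III promoter drives a single guide RNA, made of a 20-nt spacer cloned through BbsI sites (destroyed during cloning) and fused to a Streptococcus pyogenes Cas9 scaffold, annotated as a tracrRNA fragment. The spacer is a "safe targeting" guide against the mouse genome. Such guides are generally designed to cut at a locus with no expected functional consequence, so they control for the effects of Cas9 cleavage itself. Downstream, an EF-1α promoter drives a neomycin phosphotransferase gene for G418 selection, followed by EGFP for visual tracking of transduced cells. The feature table does not annotate the element linking these two coding sequences. A single loxP site lies after EGFP. No Cas9 is encoded, so the nuclease must be supplied separately. The plasmid serves as a negative control alongside gene-targeting guides in mouse-cell CRISPR experiments, here in studies of the p53 tumor suppression network.
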