Addgene plasmid #228193: pGH020 sgControl (GEA)
Purpose: Safe targeting sgRNA
Depositing lab: Laura Attardi. Depositing organization: Stanford University. Publication: Integrative multiomic approaches reveal ZMAT3 and p21 as conserved hubs in the p53 tumor suppression network. Boutelle AM, Mabene AR, Yao D, Xu H, Wang M, Tang YJ, Lopez SS, Sinha S, Demeter J, Cheng R, Benard BA, McCrea EM, Valente LJ, Drainas AP, Fischer M, Majeti R, Petrov DA, Jackson PK, Yang F, Winslow MM, Bassik MC, Attardi LD. Cell Death Differ. 2025 Apr 22. doi: 10.1038/s41418-025-01513-8. PubMed 40263541.
Backbone
  Vector backbone: pGH020
  Vector type: Mammalian Expression, Lentiviral, CRISPR
  Selectable markers: Neomycin (select with G418)
Growth in bacteria
  Bacterial resistance: Ampicillin, 100 μg/mL
  Growth temperature: 37°C
  Growth strain: NEB Stable
  Copy number: Unknown
Gene/Insert
  Gene/Insert name: Safe targeting sgRNA
  gRNA/shRNA sequence: GACCATGGAACTCACAAAAA
  Species: M. musculus (mouse)
  Promoter: human U6
  Cloning method: Restriction Enzyme; 5′ cloning site BbsI (destroyed during cloning); 3′ cloning site BbsI (destroyed during cloning)
  Sequencing primers: 5′ CAAGGCTGTTAGAGAGATAATTGGA
Resource information
  A portion of this plasmid was derived from a plasmid made by: Bassik lab; pGH020 was generated in the Bassik lab and we used as a vector.
Terms and licenses: Academic/Nonprofit Terms; Industry Terms: Not Available to Industry
Depositor comments: Please visit https://doi.org/10.1101/2024.09.17.612743 for bioRxiv preprint.
How to cite: pGH020 sgControl (GEA) was a gift from Laura Attardi (Addgene plasmid # 228193 ; http://n2t.net/addgene:228193 ; RRID:Addgene_228193)
